Addgene plasmid #158524: pZA46
Purpose: In planta gene expression of Golden gate compatible N. benthamiana ZAR1 D481V-eGFP. Km plant selection marker.
Depositing lab: Sophien Kamoun. Depositing organization: Sainsbury Laboratory, Norwich. Publication: A vector system for fast-forward studies of the HOPZ-ACTIVATED RESISTANCE1 (ZAR1) resistosome in the model plant Nicotiana benthamiana. Harant A, Pai H, Sakai T, Kamoun S, Adachi H. Plant Physiol. 2022 Jan 20;188(1):70-80. doi: 10.1093/plphys/kiab471. PubMed 34633454.
Backbone
  Vector backbone: pICH86988
  Backbone manufacturer: https://www.addgene.org/48076/
  Vector type: Plant Expression
Growth in bacteria
  Bacterial resistance: Kanamycin, 50 μg/mL
  Growth temperature: 37°C
  Growth strain: DH5alpha
  Copy number: High Copy
Gene/Insert
  Gene/Insert name: ZAR1-eGFP
  Species: N. benthamiana
  Mutation: D481V
  Tag / fusion protein: eGFP (C terminal on insert)
  Cloning method: Restriction Enzyme; 5′ cloning site Unknown (unknown if destroyed)
Terms and licenses: Academic/Nonprofit Terms; Industry Terms: Not Available to Industry
How to cite: pZA46 was a gift from Sophien Kamoun (Addgene plasmid # 158524 ; http://n2t.net/addgene:158524 ; RRID:Addgene_158524)
