[The description below was written by a language model from this plasmid's Addgene catalogue record and pLannotate feature annotations shown in this document.]
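Description:
pZA46 is a plant expression binary vector built on the Golden Gate-compatible pICH86988 backbone and intended for in planta expression, with the payload lying between nopaline-type left and right T-DNA border repeats for Agrobacterium-mediated delivery. The backbone outside the borders carries a high-copy ColE1/pUC-type origin for propagation in E. coli, along with the pVS1 origin, RepA replication protein and StaA stability protein, which support maintenance in Agrobacterium. A short incP oriV fragment is also annotated. Bacterial selection is by kanamycin, through an aphA-3 aminoglycoside phosphotransferase gene driven by the bla promoter.

Within the T-DNA there are two cassettes. The first is a plant selection marker, nptII (neo) under the NOS promoter and NOS terminator, which confers kanamycin resistance on transformed plant tissue. The second is the expression unit: a CaMV 35S promoter followed by the TMV Ω translational enhancer, the ZAR1 coding sequence fused at its C terminus to eGFP, and the OCS terminator. The CaMV coding fragment annotated just upstream of the 35S promoter is most likely flanking viral sequence carried along with a long version of that promoter.

The automated annotation matches the insert to Arabidopsis ZAR1 (RPP13L4) and labels the fluorescent protein as EBFP. The catalogue record, however, specifies the Nicotiana benthamiana ZAR1 gene and eGFP, so these labels probably reflect homology-based matching. The insert carries a D481V substitution, whose functional effect the record does not state. The construct belongs to a vector toolkit for studying the ZAR1 resistosome in N. benthamiana, where the GFP fusion allows detection of the expressed protein.
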