Features (pLannotate 1.2.2; 19 found; start..end, strand, type, name):
     32..56      +  misc_feature   RB T-DNA repeat: right border repeat from nopaline C58 T-DNA
    179..767     -  rep_origin     ori: high-copy-number ColE1/pMB1/pBR322/pUC origin of replication
    938..1732    -  CDS            KanR: aminoglycoside phosphotransferase; aphA-3; confers resistance to kanamycin
   1733..1837    -  promoter       AmpR promoter: bla
   1854..1914    -  rep_origin     oriV (fragment): incP origin of replication
   2120..2314    -  rep_origin     pVS1 oriV: origin of replication for the Pseudomonas plasmid pVS1 (Heeb et al., 2000)
   2380..3453    -  CDS            pVS1 RepA: replication protein from the Pseudomonas plasmid pVS1 (Heeb et al., 2000)
   3882..4511    -  CDS            pVS1 StaA: stability protein from the Pseudomonas plasmid pVS1 (Heeb et al., 2000)
   4775..4799    +  misc_feature   LB T-DNA repeat: left border repeat from nopaline C58 T-DNA
   5009..5192    +  promoter       NOS promoter: nopaline synthase promoter NOS promoter
   5213..6004    +  CDS            neo: KKA2_KLEPN - Also known as kan, nptII. Experimental evidence at protein level: Swiss-Prot protein existence level 1. Resistance to kanamycin, neomycin, paromomycin, ribostamycin, butirosin and gentamicin B. From Klebsiella pneumoniae.
   6033..6285    +  terminator     NOS terminator: nopaline synthase terminator and poly(A) signal
   6311..7117    +  CDS            IBMP_CAMVB (fragment): Experimental evidence at protein level: Swiss-Prot protein existence level 1. Enhances the ribosomal termination-reinitiation event leading to the translation of major open reading frames on the polycistronic viral RNAs. From Cauliflower mosaic virus (strain Bari 1) (CaMV).
   7301..7646    +  promoter       CaMV 35S promoter: strong constitutive promoter from cauliflower mosaic virus
   7598..7644    +  promoter       minimal CaMV 35S promoter: minimal 35S promoter from cauliflower mosaic virus
   7675..7728    +  misc_feature   TMV Ω: translational enhancer from the tobacco mosaic virus 5'-leader sequence (Gallie et al., 1988)
   7737..10256   +  CDS            RPP13L4: R13L4_ARATH - Also known as ZAR1 From Arabidopsis thaliana (Mouse-ear cress).
  10278..10997   +  CDS            EBFP: enhanced blue variant of GFP mammalian codon-optimized
  11005..11712   +  terminator     OCS terminator: octopine synthase terminator
>Addgene plasmid #158524 | pZA46 | addgene full sequence | sequence record 309630 | Addgene NGS Result
GGGACACGAAGTGGTTTAAACTATCAGTGTTTGACAGGATATATTGGCGGGTAAACCTAAGAGAAAAGAG
CGTTTATTAGAATAATCGGATATTTAAAAGGGCGTGAAAAGGTTTATCCGTTCGTCCATTTGTATGTGCC
AACCACAGGAACCGTAAAAAGGCCGCGTTGCTGGCGTTTTTCCATAGGCTCCGCCCCCCTGACGAGCATC
ACAAAAATCGACGCTCAAGTCAGAGGTGGCGAAACCCGACAGGACTATAAAGATACCAGGCGTTTCCCCC
TGGAAGCTCCCTCGTGCGCTCTCCTGTTCCGACCCTGCCGCTTACCGGATACCTGTCCGCCTTTCTCCCT
TCGGGAAGCGTGGCGCTTTCTCATAGCTCACGCTGTAGGTATCTCAGTTCGGTGTAGGTCGTTCGCTCCA
AGCTGGGCTGTGTGCACGAACCCCCCGTTCAGCCCGACCGCTGCGCCTTATCCGGTAACTATCGTCTTGA
GTCCAACCCGGTAAGACACGACTTATCGCCACTGGCAGCAGCCACTGGTAACAGGATTAGCAGAGCGAGG
TATGTAGGCGGTGCTACAGAGTTCTTGAAGTGGTGGCCTAACTACGGCTACACTAGAAGGACAGTATTTG
GTATCTGCGCTCTGCTGAAGCCAGTTACCTTCGGAAAAAGAGTTGGTAGCTCTTGATCCGGCAAACAAAC
CACCGCTGGTAGCGGTGGTTTTTTTGTTTGCAAGCAGCAGATTACGCGCAGAAAAAAAGGATCTCAAGAA
GATCCTTTGATCTTTTCTACGGGGTCTGACGCTCAGTGGAACGAAAACTCACGTTAAGGGATTTTGGTCA
TGAGATTATCAAAAAGGATCTTCACCTAGATCCTTTTAAATTAAAAATGAAGTTTTAAATCAATCTAAAG
TATATATGAGTAAACTTGGTCTGACAGCTAAAACAATTCATCCAGTAAAATATAATATTTTATTTTCTCC
CAATCAGGCTTGATCCCCAGTAAGTCAAAAAATAGCTCGACATACTGTTCTTCCCCGATATCCTCCCTGA
TCGACCGGACGCAGAAGGCAATGTCATACCACTTGTCCGCCCTGCCGCTTCTCCCAAGATCAATAAAGCC
ACTTACTTTGCCATCTTTCACAAAGATGTTGCTGTCTCCCAGGTCGCCGTGGGAAAAGACAAGTTCCTCT
TCGGGCTTTTCCGTCTTTAAAAAATCATACAGCTCGCGCGGATCTTTAAATGGAGTGTCCTCTTCCCAGT
TTTCGCAATCCACATCGGCCAGATCGTTATTCAGTAAGTAATCCAATTCGGCTAAGCGGCTGTCTAAGCT
ATTCGTATAGGGACAATCCGATATGTCGATGGAGTGAAAGAGCCTGATGCACTCCGCATACAGCTCGATA
ATCTTTTCAGGGCTTTGTTCATCTTCATACTCTTCCGAGCAAAGGACGCCATCGGCCTCACTCATGAGCA
GATTGCTCCAGCCATCATGCCGTTCAAAGTGCAGGACCTTTGGAACAGGCAGCTTTCCTTCCAGCCATAG
CATCATGTCCTTTTCCCGTTCCACATCATAGGTGGTCCCTTTATACCGGCTGTCCGTCATTTTTAAATAT
AGGTTTTCATTTTCTCCCACCAGCTTATATACCTTAGCAGGAGACATTCCTTCCGTATCTTTTGCGCAGC
GGTATTTTTCGATCAGTTTTTTCAATTCCGGTGATATTCTCATTTTAGCCATACTCTTCCTTTTTCAATA
TTATTGAAGCATTTATCAAGGTTATTGTCTCATGAGCGGATACATATTTGAATGTATTTAGAAAAATAAA
CAAATAGGGGTTCCGCGCACGAATTGGCCAGCGCTGCCATTTTTGGGGTGAGGCCGTTCGCGGCCGAGGG
GCGCAGCCCCTGGGGGGATGGGAGCTCGGTGCCTTGATGTGGGCGCCGGCGGTCGAGTGGCGACGGCGCG
GCTTGTCCGCGCCCTGGTAGATTGCCTGGCCGTAGGCCAGCCATTTTTGAGCGGCCAGCGGCCGCGATAG
GCCGACGCGAAGCGGCGGGGCGTAGGGAGCGCAGCGACCGAAGGGTAGGCGCTTTTTGCAGCTCTTCGGC
TGTGCGCTGGCCAGACAGTTATGCACAGGCCAGGCGGGTTTTAAGAGTTTTAATAAGTTTTAAAGAGTTT
TAGGCGGAAAAATCGCCTTTTTTCTCTTTTATATCAGTCACTTACATGTGTGACCGGTTCCCAATGTACG
GCTTTGGGTTCCCAATGTACGGGTTCCGGTTCCCAATGTACGGCTTTGGGTTCCCAATGTACGTGCTATC
CACAGGAAAGAAGCTTTTTCGACCTTTTTCCCCTGCTAGGGCAATTTGCCCTAGCATCTGCTCCGTACAT
TAGGAACCGGCGGATGCTTCGCCCTCGATCAGGTTGCGGTAGCGCATGACTAGGATCGGGCCAGCCTGCC
CCGCCTCCTCCTTCAAATCGTACTCCGGCAGGTCATTTGACCCGATCAGCTTGCGCACGGTGAAACAGAA
CTTCTTGAACTCTCCGGCGCTGCCACTGCGTTCGTAGATCGTCTTGAACAACCATCTGGCTTCTGCCTTG
CCTGCGGCGCGGCGTGCCAGGCGGTAGAGAAAACGGCCGATGCCGGGATCGATCAAAAAGTAATCGGGGT
GAACCGTCAGCACGTCCGGGTTCTTGCCTTCTGTGATCTCGCGGTACATCCAATCAGCTAGCTCGATCTC
GATGTACTCCGGCCGCCCGGTTTCGCTCTTTACGATCTTGTAGCGGCTAATCAAGGCTTCACCCTCGGAT
ACCGTCACCAGGCGGCCGTTCTTGGCCTTCTTCGTACGCTGCATGGCAACGTGCGTGGTGTTTAACCGAA
TGCAGGTTTCTACCAGGTCGTCTTTCTGCTTTCCGCCATCGGCTCGCCGGCAGAACTTGAGTACGTCCGC
AACGTGTGGACGGAACACGCGGCCGGGCTTGTCTCCCTTCCCTTCCCGGTATCGGTTCATGGATTCGGTT
AGATGGGAAACCGCCATCAGTACCAGGTCGTAATCCCACACACTGGCCATGCCGGCCGGCCCTGCGGAAA
CCTCTACGTGCCCGTCTGGAAGCTCGTAGCGGATCACCTCGCCAGCTCGTCGGTCACGCTTCGACAGACG
GAAAACGGCCACGTCCATGATGCTGCGACTATCGCGGGTGCCCACGTCATAGAGCATCGGAACGAAAAAA
TCTGGTTGCTCGTCGCCCTTGGGCGGCTTCCTAATCGACGACGCACCGGCTGCCGGCGGTTGCCGGGATT
CTTTGCGGATTCGATCAGCGGCCGCTTGCCACGATTCACCGGGGCGTGCTTCTGCCTCGATGCGTTGCCG
CTGGGCGGCCTGCGCGGCCTTCAACTTCTCCACCAGGTCATCACCCAGCGCCGCGCCGATTTGTACCGGG
CCGGATGGTTTGCGACCGCTCACGCCGATTCCTCGGGCTTGGGGGTTCCAGTGCCATTGCAGGGCCGGCA
GACAACCCAGCCGCTTACGCCTGGCCAACCGCCCGTTCCTCCACACATGGGGCATTCCACGGCGTCGGTG
CCTGGTTGTTCTTGATTTTCCATGCCGCCTCCTTTAGCCGCTAAAATTCATCTACTCATTTATTCATTTG
CTCATTTACTCTGGTAGCTGCGCGATGTATTCAGATAGCAGCTCGGTAATGGTCTTGCCTTGGCGTACCG
CGTACATCTTCAGCTTGGTGTGATCCTCCGCCGGCAACTGAAAGTTGACCCGCTTCATGGCTGGCGTGTC
TGCCAGGCTGGCCAACGTTGCAGCCTTGCTGCTGCGTGCGCTCGGACGGCCGGCACTTAGCGTGTTTGTG
CTTTTGCTCATTTTCTCTTTACCTCATTAACTCAAATGAGTTTTGATTTAATTTCAGCGGCCAGCGCCTG
GACCTCGCGGGCAGCGTCGCCCTCGGGTTCTGATTCAAGAACGGTTGTGCCGGCGGCGGCAGTGCCTGGG
TAGCTCACGCGCTGCGTGATACGGGACTCAAGAATGGGCAGCTCGTACCCGGCCAGCGCCTCGGCAACCT
CACCGCCGATGCGCGTGCCTTTGATCGCCCGCGACACGACAAAGGCCGCTTGTAGCCTTCCATCCGTGAC
CTCAATGCGCTGCTTAACCAGCTCCACCAGGTCGGCGGTGGCCCATATGTCGTAAGGGCTTGGCTGCACC
GGAATCAGCACGAAGTCGGCTGCCTTGATCGCGGACACAGCCAAGTCCGCCGCCTGGGGCGCTCCGTCGA
TCACTACGAAGTCGCGCCGGCCGATGGCCTTCACGTCGCGGTCAATCGTCGGGCGGTCGATGCCGACAAC
GGTTAGCGGTTGATCTTCCCGCACGGCCGCCCAATCGCGGGCACTGCCCTGGGGATCGGAATCGACTAAC
AGAACATCGGCCCCGGCGAGTTGCAGGGCGCGGGCTAGATGGGTTGCGATGGTCGTCTTGCCTGACCCGC
CTTTCTGGTTAAGTACAGCGATAACCTTCATGCGTTCCCCTTGCGTATTTGTTTATTTACTCATCGCATC
ATATACGCAGCGACCGCATGACGCAAGCTGTTTTACTCAAATACACATCACCTTTTTAGACGGCGGCGCT
CGGTTTCTTCAGCGGCCAAGCTGGCCGGCCAGGCCGCCAGCTTGGCATCAGACAAACCGGCCAGGATTTC
ATGCAGCCGCACGGCTGATGGGCTGCCTGTATCGAGTGGTGATTTTGTGCCGAGCTGCCGGTCGGGGAGC
TGTTGGCTGGCTGGTGGCAGGATATATTGTGGTGTAAACAAATTGACGCTTAGACAACTTAATAACACAT
TGCGGACGTTTTTAATGTACTGGGGTGGATGCAGTGGGCCCCACTCTGTGTGCCGAATTCGGATCCGGAG
AGCGGAGAATTAAGGGAGTCACGTTATGACCCCCGCCGATGACGCGGGACAAGCCGTTTTACGTTTGGAA
CTGACAGAACCGCAACGTTGAAGGAGCCACTCAGCCGCGGGTTTCTGGAGTTTAATGAGCTAAGCACATA
CGTCAGAAACCATTATTGCGCGTTCAAAAGTCGCCTAAGGTCACTATCAGCTAGCAAATATTTCTTGTCA
AAAATGCTCCACTGACGTTCCATAAATTCCCCTCGGTATCCAATTAGAGTCTCATATTCACTCTCAATCC
AAATAATCTGCACCGGATCTGGATCGTTTCGCATGATTGAACAAGATGGATTGCACGCAGGTTCTCCGGC
CGCTTGGGTGGAGAGGCTATTCGGCTATGACTGGGCACAACAGACAATCGGCTGCTCTGATGCCGCCGTG
TTCCGGCTGTCAGCGCAGGGGCGCCCGGTTCTTTTTGTCAAGACCGACCTGTCCGGTGCCCTGAATGAAC
TCCAGGACGAGGCAGCGCGGCTATCGTGGCTGGCCACGACGGGCGTTCCTTGCGCAGCTGTGCTCGACGT
TGTCACTGAAGCGGGAAGGGACTGGCTGCTATTGGGCGAAGTGCCGGGGCAGGATCTCCTGTCATCTCAC
CTTGCTCCTGCCGAGAAAGTATCCATCATGGCTGATGCAATGCGGCGGCTGCATACGCTTGATCCGGCTA
CCTGCCCATTCGACCACCAAGCGAAACATCGCATCGAGCGAGCACGTACTCGGATGGAAGCCGGTCTTGT
CGATCAGGATGATCTGGACGAAGAGCATCAGGGGCTCGCGCCAGCCGAACTGTTCGCCAGGCTCAAGGCG
CGTATGCCCGACGGCGAGGATCTCGTCGTGACTCATGGCGATGCCTGCTTGCCGAATATCATGGTGGAAA
ATGGCCGCTTTTCTGGATTCATCGACTGTGGCCGGCTGGGTGTGGCGGACCGCTATCAGGACATAGCGTT
GGCTACCCGTGATATTGCTGAAGAGCTTGGCGGCGAATGGGCTGACCGCTTCCTCGTGCTTTACGGTATC
GCCGCTCCCGATTCGCAGCGCATCGCCTTCTATCGCCTTCTTGACGAGTTCTTCTGAGCGGGTCTGGATC
TAGAGTCAAGCAGATCGTTCAAACATTTGGCAATAAAGTTTCTTAAGATTGAATCCTGTTGCCGGTCTTG
CGATGATTATCATATAATTTCTGTTGAATTACGTTAAGCATGTAATAATTAACATGTAATGCATGACGTT
ATTTATGAGATGGGTTTTTATGATTAGAGTCCCGCAATTATACATTTAATACGCGATAGAAAACAAAATA
TAGCGCGCAAACTAGGATAAATTATCGCGCGCGGTGTCATCTATGTTACTAGATCGACGCTGCAAGAATT
CAAGCTTGGAGGAATTCCAATCCCACAAAAATCTGAGCTTAACAGCACAGTTGCTCCTCTCAGAGCAGAA
TCGGGTATTCAACACCCTCATATCAACTACTACGTTGTGTATAACGGTCCACATGCCGGTATATACGATG
ACTGGGGTTGTACAAAGGCGGCAACAAACGGCGTTCCCGGAGTTGCACACAAGAAATTTGCCACTATTAC
AGAGGCAAGAGCAGCAGCTGACGCGTACACAACAAGTCAGCAAACAGACAGGTTGAACTTCATCCCCAAA
GGAGAAGCTCAACTCAAGCCCAAGAGCTTTGCTAAGGCCCTAACAAGCCCACCAAAGCAAAAAGCCCACT
GGCTCACGCTAGGAACCAAAAGGCCCAGCAGTGATCCAGCCCCAAAAGAGATCTCCTTTGCCCCGGAGAT
TACAATGGACGATTTCCTCTATCTTTACGATCTAGGAAGGAAGTTCGAAGGTGAAGGTGACGACACTATG
TTCACCACTGATAATGAGAAGGTTAGCCTCTTCAATTTCAGAAAGAATGCTGACCCACAGATGGTTAGAG
AGGCCTACGCAGCAAGTCTCATCAAGACGATCTACCCGAGTAACAATCTCCAGGAGATCAAATACCTTCC
CAAGAAGGTTAAAGATGCAGTCAAAAGATTCAGGACTAATTGCATCAAGAACACAGAGAAAGACATATTT
CTCAAGATCAGAAGTACTATTCCAGTATGGACGATTCAAGGCTTGCTTCATAAACCAAGGCAAGTAATAG
AGATTGGAGTCTCTAAAAAGGTAGTTCCTACTGAATCTAAGGCCATGCATGGAGTCTAAGATTCAAATCG
AGGATCTAACAGAACTCGCCGTCAAGACTGGCGAACAGTTCATACAGAGTCTTTTACGACTCAATGACAA
GAAGAAAATCTTCGTCAACATGGTGGAGCACGACACTCTGGTCTACTCCAAAAATGTCAAAGATACAGTC
TCAGAAGATCAAAGGGCTATTGAGACTTTTCAACAAAGGATAATTTCGGGAAACCTCCTCGGATTCCATT
GCCCAGCTATCTGTCACTTCATCGAAAGGACAGTAGAAAAGGAAGGTGGCTCCTACAAATGCCATCATTG
CGATAAAGGAAAGGCTATCATTCAAGATCTCTCTGCCGACAGTGGTCCCAAAGATGGACCCCCACCCACG
AGGAGCATCGTGGAAAAAGAAGAGGTTCCAACCACGTCTACAAAGCAAGTGGATTGATGTGACATCTCCA
CTGACGTAAGGGATGACGCACAATCCCACTATCCTTCGCAAGACCCTTCCTCTATATAAGGAAGTTCATT
TCATTTGGAGAGGACACGCTCGAGTATAAGAGCTCATTTTTACAACAATTACCAACAACAACAAACAACA
AACAACATTACAATTACATTTACAATTATCGATACAATGGTGGATGCGGTGGTCACTGTATTCTTGGAGA
AACTTCTGCATGTTCTCACAGAGGAGAGTAGGTTTCTTACTAAATACAGACAGCAGTTTGAAAAACTGAA
GAACGAGCTGCTATTCATGCAAAGCTTTCTCAAAGATGCAGAGAGGCTCAAGAGGAAAAACAACACCCTT
AAAGGAGTCATGTCCTGTTTGCGAGACTTAATCTTTGAAGCTGAAGAGATACTTGAGGACTGCCAGAATC
AATCTGCAGATAGCGATCGGGCTACTACATGCTTCCATCCTAAAAGGCTCTCTCTTCGCCATCAAACTGG
GAAGTGCCTTGCTAAAATCAATGACAGAATCTCGGAGATAAAGCAAAACATTTCAACATATCTTGGAGTA
CCACTTCTCGAAGAAGGAAGTATGGAGGCACACAATAATCTAATGTCAAGATGGACTTCTTCCCTTTATG
ACCACACTCAGGTAGTTGGTTTGGAAGGTGACACTGAGAAGATAAAGGATTGGCTATTTGAAGCAAGAGA
TGGTTTACTTACCATTGCATTTGTGGGTATGGGAGGACTTGGTAAAACCACTCTTGCTCAGAAAGTTTTC
AATGACAAAAGGGTGGAGGATCACTTGGAGAGGAGGATTTGGGTGTCTGTTTCTCAAACATTTACTGAGG
AACAAGTCATGAGAAGCATATTGAGGAGTTTAGGAGATGCATGTGTTGGTGATGACCAGTGTGAACTGTT
AAGAAAAATAAACCAGTACCTTTTGGGAAAGAGGTTTTTGATTGTTATGGATGATGTTTGGAGCTGGGAC
AATGCCTGGTGGCAAAAAATCTATACTGGACTGCCCAAAGGAAATGGGAGCACTGTTATTGTAACAACGA
GAAATGAGCTAGTCGCTCGCAAGATGGGAGTTACAGAAGCAAGAATACATTGGCCAAAATTCCTCAATGA
GCACTACAGTTGGTTACTATTCCGGAAGATTGCATTTGCAGGAAGTGCAGGTGAATGCCATTTCCCCGAG
TTGGAGGACGTGGGAAAGGAGATTGTGGAAAAATGCAAGGGACTTCCTTTAGCAATCAAAGCAGTAGGAG
GAGTGATGCTTTGCAAGCCATCTTACTATCACGAATGGAGGCGTATTTCAAATCATTTCCGTGATGAATT
GAAAGAAAATGATGACTCAGTGATGGCCTCACTACAGTTGAGCTATGATGAACTCCCTCCTTACTTGAAA
TCCTGTTTCCTCTGTTTTTCACTCTTTCCTGAGGATTGTGTCATACCAAAAGACCAACTGATCCGTTGGT
GGATTGGAGAAGGTTTCATACCTCTGAGAAGTGGTAGGTTATCGACTGAAGTGGGAGAAGATTGTTTCTC
ACAACTATCCAATCGGTGTTTGATAGAAGTTGTTGATAAGGCTTACAATGGTGTGATCCACACATGCAAA
ATGCATGTTATGGTTCGTGACTTGGTGATCAAATTAGCCGAGGATGATGCATTTTTCACCCCAGCTGATG
CAACTTGTCGGCATTTGGGTATTAAGAGTGAGATGAATTGGAAGCAACTATTGAGCAATCAAAAATTACG
AGCACTGCTAACAACCACCAAGAGTGGTGAAGTTAACAAAATCCATTCCGACATTGCCAAGAAGCTGTGC
AAGAGTCGACACCTCCAAGTATTGGATCTGTCAAAATCAATTTTCGATGTGCCTCTTTCAAGTTTGTTGG
AAGGAATTGGATCTGCTAAGCAGCTCACTTATCTCAGTTTAAGCAATACACATCCAATGATTGGAGTTCC
AGCTTCCATATCCAAGCTTGAAAAATTACAGATTTTGGATTTCAGCTATTGCCAAAATATGAAAATGCTC
CCCTCTTGCGTTCTGACATTTGAGGAACTTGCTGTTTTGGATGTGAACAACTGTGGTTCCCTTGAGTACC
TTCCAAAAGGATTAAGTAGGCTTTCCAATCTTCAAGTATTGCTTGGGTTTAAGCCTGCAAAATTAAGCCA
ACCAGGAGGTTGTCGTATTGCTGAGCTCAGAAGCCTGACTCGACTCAGAACTCTCAGTTTAAGACTAACC
GAAAATGAGGAGATTGGAGACGATGAGGGGAACGCACTGGTAGATCTCCAAGAACTTCAATTTTTAACAA
TAAGTTGCTTTGGCAGTCAAGATAATGGACTTGCGACAAAACTTGGTAGACTTTATCCTCCACGACAACT
CCACGAGCTGATTCTCAAATTTTATCCAAGTAAGACAAGTCCTGAATGGCTTAACCCCAATCTCTCCCCC
ATGTTGCGATATTTATCAATCATCTCTGGTGATATTACACAAATGCACGAGAACTTCTGGGGTGATGGTA
GTACTGCTTGGAAAATTGAGGGCTTAATGTTGGAATCTTTATCGGATTTGAGATTGGAATGGTCAGCAAT
GCATCAAGTCATGCCTTCGTTAAGAATACTCAAGGTTAGCTGGTGCCCTGAGTTGGAGTCATTTCCAATT
GAAGATGCAGGGTTTAGAGGGGGTCTATGGAAGAAGGAAGAACATAGGAACGGTTCGATGGTGAGCAAGG
GCGAGGAGCTGTTCACCGGGGTGGTGCCCATCCTGGTCGAGCTGGACGGCGACGTAAACGGCCACAAGTT
CAGCGTGTCCGGCGAGGGCGAGGGCGATGCCACCTACGGCAAGCTGACCCTGAAGTTCATCTGCACCACC
GGCAAGCTGCCCGTGCCCTGGCCCACCCTCGTGACCACCCTGACCTACGGCGTGCAGTGCTTCAGCCGCT
ACCCCGACCACATGAAGCAGCACGACTTCTTCAAGTCCGCCATGCCCGAAGGCTACGTCCAGGAGCGCAC
CATCTTCTTCAAGGACGACGGCAACTACAAGACCCGCGCCGAGGTGAAGTTCGAGGGCGACACCCTGGTG
AACAGCATCGAGCTGAAGGGCATCGACTTCAAGGAGGACGGCAACATCCTGGGGCACAAGCTGGAGTACA
ACTACAACAGCCACAACGTCTATATCATGGCCGACAAGCAGAAGAACGGCATCAAGGTGAACTTCAAGAT
CCGCCACAACATCGAGGACGGCAGCGTGCAGCTCGCCGACCACTACCAGCAGAACACCCCCATCGGCGAC
GGCCCCGTGCTGCTGCCCGACAACCACTACCTGAGCACCCAGTCCGCCCTGAGCAAAGACCCCAACGAGA
AGCGCGATCACATGGTCCTGCTGGAGTTCGTGACCGCCGCCGGGATCACTCTCGGCATGGACGAGCTGTA
CAAGTGAGCTTGTCCTGCTTTAATGAGATATGCGAGAAGCCTATGATCGCATGATATTTGCTTTCAATTC
TGTTGTGCACGTTGTAAAAAACCTGAGCATGTGTAGCTCAGATCCTTACCGCCGGTTTCGGTTCATTCTA
ATGAATATATCACCCGTTACTATCGTATTTTTATGAATAATATTCTCCGTTCAATTTACTGATTGTACCC
TACTACTTATATGTACAATATTAAAATGAAAACAATATATTGTGCTGAATAGGTTTATAGCGACATCTAT
GATAGAGCGCCACAATAACAAACAATTGCGTTTTATTATTACAAATCCAATTTTAAAAAAAGCGGCAGAA
CCGGTCAAACCTAAAAGACTGATTACATAAATCTTATTCAAATTTCAAAAGTGCCCCAGGGGCTAGTATC
TACGACACACCGAGCGGCGAACTAATAACGCTCACTGAAGGGAACTCCGGTTCCCCGCCGGCGCGCATGG
GTGAGATTCCTTGAAGTTGAGTATTGGCCGTCCGCTCTACCGAAAGTTACGGGCACCATTCAACCCGGTC
CAGCACGGCGGCCGGGTAACCGACTTGCTGCCCCGAGAATTATGCAGCATTTTTTTGGTGTATGTGGGCC
CCAAATGAAGTGCAGGTCAAACCTTGACAGTGACGACAAATCGTTGGGCGGGTCCAGGGCGAATTTTGCG
ACAACATGTCGAGGCTCAGCAGGACCGCTACTAGAGGATGCACATGTGACCGA
